Addgene plasmid #227985: pRS416-ADH1p-BirA-FRB-NLS-HA3
Purpose: Expresses BirA-FRB-NLS fusion from ADH1 promoter; yeast BioID
Depositing lab: Joseph Reese. Depositing organization: Pennsylvania State University. Publication: Characterization of BioID tagging systems in budding yeast and exploring the interactome of the Ccr4-Not complex. Pfannenstein J, Tyryshkin M, Gulden ME, Doud EH, Mosley AL, Reese JC. G3 (Bethesda). 2024 Sep 13:jkae221. doi: 10.1093/g3journal/jkae221. PubMed 39271111.
Backbone
  Vector backbone: pRS416
  Vector type: Yeast Expression
  Selectable markers: URA3
Growth in bacteria
  Bacterial resistance: Ampicillin, 100 μg/mL
  Growth temperature: 37°C
  Growth strain: DH5alpha
  Copy number: High Copy
Gene/Insert
  Gene/Insert name: BirA-FRB
  Species: Other
  Promoter: ADH1
  Tag / fusion protein: HA tag (C terminal on insert)
  Cloning method: Ligation Independent Cloning
Terms and licenses: Academic/Nonprofit Terms; Industry Terms: Not Available to Industry
How to cite: pRS416-ADH1p-BirA-FRB-NLS-HA3 was a gift from Joseph Reese (Addgene plasmid # 227985 ; http://n2t.net/addgene:227985 ; RRID:Addgene_227985)
