[The description below was written by a language model from this plasmid's Addgene catalogue record and pLannotate feature annotations shown in this document.]
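Description:
pRS416-ADH1p-BirA-FRB-NLS-HA3 is a yeast expression plasmid built on the pRS416 shuttle backbone. In Saccharomyces cerevisiae it is maintained as a low-copy centromeric episome through a CEN6/ARS element and selected by the URA3 auxotrophic marker, which can also be counterselected with 5-FOA. In E. coli it replicates at high copy from a ColE1/pUC-type origin under ampicillin selection (β-lactamase). The backbone also carries the usual pBluescript-derived remnants: an f1 origin, lacZα and lac regulatory fragments, and flanking T7 and T3 promoters around the former multiple cloning site.

The payload is a single fusion gene driven by the constitutive yeast ADH1 promoter. It begins with BirA(R118G), the promiscuous E. coli biotin ligase mutant used for BioID, which releases reactive biotinyl-AMP and so biotinylates nearby proteins. This is followed by an FRB domain, annotated as the T2098L variant of the FKBP-rapamycin binding domain of human FRAP/mTOR, and a C-terminal 3xHA epitope tag for detection. The construct name and stated purpose also indicate a nuclear localization signal; it is not annotated separately in the feature table, although a short unannotated gap lies between FRB and the HA tags. No yeast transcription terminator is annotated either.

The stated use is BioID proximity labelling in budding yeast. An FRB domain generally allows rapamycin- or rapalog-induced dimerization with an FKBP-tagged partner, so the ligase could presumably be recruited to a nuclear protein of interest. The record does not describe this arrangement explicitly.
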