Features (pLannotate 1.2.2; 23 found; start..end, strand, type, name):
    789..893     -  promoter       AmpR promoter: bla
    930..1433    +  misc_feature   CEN/ARS: S. cerevisiae CEN6 centromere fused to an autonomously replicating sequence
   1501..1536    +  CDS            rop (fragment): Rop protein, which maintains plasmids at low copy number; rop
   1638..1687    +  misc_feature   bom (fragment): basis of mobility region from pBR322
   1695..1910    +  promoter       URA3 promoter: S. cerevisiae URA3
   1911..2714    +  CDS            URA3: orotidine-5'-phosphate decarboxylase, required for uracil biosynthesis; S. cerevisiae URA3; yeast auxotrophic marker, counterselectable with 5-fluoroorotic acid (5-FOA)
   2793..2844    +  misc_feature   bom (fragment): basis of mobility region from pBR322
   2872..3300    -  rep_origin     f1 ori (sequence partly withheld): f1 bacteriophage origin of replication; arrow indicates direction of (+) strand synthesis
   3304..3459    -  CDS            lacZα (fragment): LacZα fragment of β-galactosidase; lacZ fragment
   3467..3485    +  promoter       T7 promoter: promoter for bacteriophage T7 RNA polymerase
   3500..3896    +  promoter       ADH1 promoter: S. cerevisiae ADH1; promoter for alcohol dehydrogenase 1
   3900..3926    -  misc_feature   MCS (fragment): pBluescript multiple cloning site
   3933..4892    +  CDS            BirA(R118G): promiscuous R118G mutant of the E. coli biotin protein ligase (Cronan, 2005) also known as BirA* or BioID
   4911..5189    +  CDS            FRB*: T2098L mutant of FKBP-rapamycin binding domain of human FRAP binds synthetic ligands such as AP21967
   5220..5309    +  CDS            3xHA: three tandem HA epitope tags
   5316..5345    -  misc_feature   MCS (fragment): pBluescript multiple cloning site
   5358..5376    -  promoter       T3 promoter: promoter for bacteriophage T3 RNA polymerase
   5421..5437    -  protein_bind   lac operator: The lac repressor binds to the lac operator to inhibit transcription in E. coli. This inhibition can be relieved by adding lactose or isopropyl-β-D-thiogalactopyranoside (IPTG). lac repressor encoded by lacI
   5445..5475    -  promoter       lac promoter: promoter for the E. coli lac operon
   5490..5511    -  protein_bind   CAP binding site: CAP binding activates transcription in the presence of cAMP. E. coli catabolite activator protein
   5524..5616    -  CDS            lacI (fragment): lac repressor; lacI; The lac repressor binds to the lac operator to inhibit transcription in E. coli. This inhibition can be relieved by adding lactose or isopropyl-β-D-thiogalactopyranoside (IPTG).
   5799..6387    -  rep_origin     ori: high-copy-number ColE1/pMB1/pBR322/pUC origin of replication
   6558..788     -  CDS            AmpR (across the origin): β-lactamase; bla; confers resistance to ampicillin, carbenicillin, and related antibiotics
>Addgene plasmid #227985 | pRS416-ADH1p-BirA-FRB-NLS-HA3 | addgene full sequence | sequence record 454072 | Addgene NGS Result
CCCGTCGTGTAGATAACTACGATACGGGAGGGCTTACCATCTGGCCCCAGTGCTGCAATGATACCGCGAG
ACCCACGCTCACCGGCTCCAGATTTATCAGCAATAAACCAGCCAGCCGGAAGGGCCGAGCGCAGAAGTGG
TCCTGCAACTTTATCCGCCTCCATCCAGTCTATTAATTGTTGCCGGGAAGCTAGAGTAAGTAGTTCGCCA
GTTAATAGTTTGCGCAACGTTGTTGCCATTGCTACAGGCATCGTGGTGTCACGCTCGTCGTTTGGTATGG
CTTCATTCAGCTCCGGTTCCCAACGATCAAGGCGAGTTACATGATCCCCCATGTTGTGCAAAAAAGCGGT
TAGCTCCTTCGGTCCTCCGATCGTTGTCAGAAGTAAGTTGGCCGCAGTGTTATCACTCATGGTTATGGCA
GCACTGCATAATTCTCTTACTGTCATGCCATCCGTAAGATGCTTTTCTGTGACTGGTGAGTACTCAACCA
AGTCATTCTGAGAATAGTGTATGCGGCGACCGAGTTGCTCTTGCCCGGCGTCAATACGGGATAATACCGC
GCCACATAGCAGAACTTTAAAAGTGCTCATCATTGGAAAACGTTCTTCGGGGCGAAAACTCTCAAGGATC
TTACCGCTGTTGAGATCCAGTTCGATGTAACCCACTCGTGCACCCAACTGATCTTCAGCATCTTTTACTT
TCACCAGCGTTTCTGGGTGAGCAAAAACAGGAAGGCAAAATGCCGCAAAAAAGGGAATAAGGGCGACACG
GAAATGTTGAATACTCATACTCTTCCTTTTTCAATATTATTGAAGCATTTATCAGGGTTATTGTCTCATG
AGCGGATACATATTTGAATGTATTTAGAAAAATAAACAAATAGGGGTTCCGCGCACATTTCCCCGAAAAG
TGCCACCTGGGTCCTTTTCATCACGTGCTATAAAAATAATTATAATTTAAATTTTTTAATATAAATATAT
AAATTAAAAATAGAAAGTAAAAAAAGAAATTAAAGAAAAAATAGTTTTTGTTTTCCGAAGATGTAAAAGA
CTCTAGGGGGATCGCCAACAAATACTACCTTTTATCTTGCTCTTCCTGCTCTCAGGTATTAATGCCGAAT
TGTTTCATCTTGTCTGTGTAGAAGACCACACACGAAAATCCTGTGATTTTACATTTTACTTATCGTTAAT
CGAATGTATATCTATTTAATCTGCTTTTCTTGTCTAATAAATATATATGTAAAGTACGCTTTTTGTTGAA
ATTTTTTAAACCTTTGTTTATTTTTTTTTCTTCATTCCGTAACTCTTCTACCTTCTTTATTTACTTTCTA
AAATCCAAATACAAAACATAAAAATAAATAAACACAGAGTAAATTCCCAAATTATTCCATCATTAAAAGA
TACGAGGCGCGTGTAAGTTACAGGCAAGCGATCCGTCTAAGAAACCATTATTATCATGACATTAACCTAT
AAAAATAGGCGTATCACGAGGCCCTTTCGTCTCGCGCGTTTCGGTGATGACGGTGAAAACCTCTGACACA
TGCAGCTCCCGGAGACGGTCACAGCTTGTCTGTAAGCGGATGCCGGGAGCAGACAAGCCCGTCAGGGCGC
GTCAGCGGGTGTTGGCGGGTGTCGGGGCTGGCTTAACTATGCGGCATCAGAGCAGATTGTACTGAGAGTG
CACCATACCACCTTTTCAATTCATCATTTTTTTTTTATTCTTTTTTTTGATTTCGGTTTCCTTGAAATTT
TTTTGATTCGGTAATCTCCGAACAGAAGGAAGAACGAAGGAAGGAGCACAGACTTAGATTGGTATATATA
CGCATATGTAGTGTTGAAGAAACATGAAATTGCCCAGTATTCTTAACCCAACTGCACAGAACAAAAACCT
GCAGGAAACGAAGATAAATCATGTCGAAAGCTACATATAAGGAACGTGCTGCTACTCATCCTAGTCCTGT
TGCTGCCAAGCTATTTAATATCATGCACGAAAAGCAAACAAACTTGTGTGCTTCATTGGATGTTCGTACC
ACCAAGGAATTACTGGAGTTAGTTGAAGCATTAGGTCCCAAAATTTGTTTACTAAAAACACATGTGGATA
TCTTGACTGATTTTTCCATGGAGGGCACAGTTAAGCCGCTAAAGGCATTATCCGCCAAGTACAATTTTTT
ACTCTTCGAAGACAGAAAATTTGCTGACATTGGTAATACAGTCAAATTGCAGTACTCTGCGGGTGTATAC
AGAATAGCAGAATGGGCAGACATTACGAATGCACACGGTGTGGTGGGCCCAGGTATTGTTAGCGGTTTGA
AGCAGGCGGCAGAAGAAGTAACAAAGGAACCTAGAGGCCTTTTGATGTTAGCAGAATTGTCATGCAAGGG
CTCCCTATCTACTGGAGAATATACTAAGGGTACTGTTGACATTGCGAAGAGCGACAAAGATTTTGTTATC
GGCTTTATTGCTCAAAGAGACATGGGTGGAAGAGATGAAGGTTACGATTGGTTGATTATGACACCCGGTG
TGGGTTTAGATGACAAGGGAGACGCATTGGGTCAACAGTATAGAACCGTGGATGATGTGGTCTCTACAGG
ATCTGACATTATTATTGTTGGAAGAGGACTATTTGCAAAGGGAAGGGATGCTAAGGTAGAGGGTGAACGT
TACAGAAAAGCAGGCTGGGAAGCATATTTGAGAAGATGCGGCCAGCAAAACTAAAAAACTGTATTATAAG
TAAATGCATGTATACTAAACTCACAAATTAGAGCTTCAATTTAATTATATCAGTTATTACCCTATGCGGT
GTGAAATACCGCACAGATGCGTAAGGAGAAAATACCGCATCAGGAAATTGTAAGCGTTAATATTTTGTTA
AAATTCGCGTTAAATTTTTGTTAAATCAGCTCATTTTTTAACCAATAGGCCGAAATCGGCAAAATCCCTT
ATAAATCAAAAGAATAGACCGAGATAGGGT
[37 nt withheld, positions 2971-3007]
AAAGAACGTGGACTCCAACGTCAAAGG
[49 nt withheld, positions 3035-3083]
T
[91 nt withheld, positions 3085-3175]
G
[124 nt withheld, positions 3177-3300]
CCATTCGCCATTCAGGCTGCGCAACTGTTGGGAAGGGCGATCGGTGCGGGCCTCTTCGCTATTACGCCAG
CTGGCGAAAGGGGGATGTGCTGCAAGGCGATTAAGTTGGGTAACGCCAGGGTTTTCCCAGTCACGACGTT
GTAAAACGACGGCCAGTGAGCGCGCGTAATACGACTCACTATAGGGCGAATTGGGTACCCAACTTCTTTT
CTTTTTTTTTCTTTTCTCTCTCCCCCGTTGTTGTCTCACCATATCCGCAATGACAAAAAAATGATGGAAG
ACACTAAAGGAAAAAATTAACGACAAAGACAGCACCAACAGATGTCGTTGTTCCAGAGCTGATGAGGGGT
ATCTCGAAGCACACGAAACTTTTTCCTTCCTTCATTCACGCACACTACTCTCTAATGAGCAACGGTATAC
GGCCTTCCTTCCAGTTACTTGAATTTGAAATAAAAAAAAGTTTGCTGTCTTGCTATCAAGTATAAATAGA
CCTGCAATTATTAATCTTTTGTTTCCTCGTCATTGTTCTCGTTCCCTTTCTTCCTTGTTTCTTTTTCTGC
ACAATATTTCAAGCTATACCAAGCATACAATCAACTCCACTCGAGGTCGACGGTATCGATAAGCTTATGT
CCAAGGACAACACCGTGCCCCTGAAGCTGATCGCCCTGCTGGCCAACGGCGAGTTCCACTCTGGCGAGCA
GCTGGGAGAGACCCTGGGAATGAGCAGAGCCGCCATCAACAAGCACATCCAGACACTGAGAGACTGGGGA
GTGGACGTGTTCACCGTGCCTGGCAAGGGCTACAGCCTGCCTGAGCCTATCCAGCTGCTGAACGCCAAGC
AGATCCTGGGACAGCTGGATGGCGGAAGCGTGGCCGTGCTGCCTGTGATCGACTCCACCAATCAGTACCT
GCTGGACAGAATCGGAGAGCTGAAGTCCGGCGACGCCTGCATCGCCGAGTACCAGCAGGCTGGCAGAGGA
GGCAGAGGACGGAAGTGGTTCAGCCCATTCGGAGCCAACCTGTACCTGTCCATGTTCTGGAGACTGGAGC
AGGGACCTGCTGCTGCCATCGGACTGAGTCTGGTGATCGGAATCGTGATGGCCGAGGTGCTGAGAAAGCT
GGGAGCCGACAAGGTGAGAGTGAAGTGGCCTAATGACCTGTACCTCCAGGACCGCAAGCTGGCTGGCATC
CTGGTGGAGCTGACAGGCAAGACAGGCGATGCCGCTCAGATCGTGATCGGAGCCGGAATCAACATGGCCA
TGAGAAGAGTGGAGGAGAGCGTGGTGAACCAGGGCTGGATCACCCTGCAGGAGGCTGGCATCAACCTGGA
CCGGAACACCCTGGCCGCCATGCTGATCAGAGAGCTGAGAGCCGCTCTGGAGCTGTTCGAGCAGGAGGGA
CTGGCTCCTTACCTGAGCAGATGGGAGAAGCTGGACAACTTCATCAACAGACCTGTGAAGCTGATCATCG
GCGACAAGGAAATCTTCGGCATCTCCAGAGGAATCGACAAGCAGGGAGCTCTGCTGCTGGAGCAGGACGG
AATCATCAAGCCCTGGATGGGCGGAGAAATCTCCCTGAGAAGCGCAGAGAAGGGTTCTGGTGGTGCTAGC
ATCCTCTGGCATGAGATGTGGCATGAAGGCCTGGAAGAGGCATCTCGTTTGTACTTTGGGGAAAGGAACG
TGAAAGGCATGTTTGAGGTGCTGGAGCCCTTGCATGCTATGATGGAACGGGGCCCCCAGACTCTGAAGGA
AACATCCTTTAATCAGGCCTATGGTCGAGATTTAATGGAGGCCCAAGAGTGGTGCAGGAAGTACATGAAA
TCAGGGAATGTCAAGGACCTCCTCCAAGCCTGGGACCTCTATTATCATGTGTTCCGACGAATCTCAAAGC
TCGAGCCACCAAAAAAGAAAAGAAAAGTTTACCCATACGATGTTCCTGACTATGCGGGCTATCCGTATGA
CGTCCCGGACTATGCAGGATCTTATCCATATGACGTTCCAGATTACGCTGCTTGATCTAGAGCGGCCGCC
ACCGCGGTGGAGCTCCAGCTTTTGTTCCCTTTAGTGAGGGTTAATTGCGCGCTTGGCGTAATCATGGTCA
TAGCTGTTTCCTGTGTGAAATTGTTATCCGCTCACAATTCCACACAACATACGAGCCGGAAGCATAAAGT
GTAAAGCCTGGGGTGCCTAATGAGTGAGCTAACTCACATTAATTGCGTTGCGCTCACTGCCCGCTTTCCA
GTCGGGAAACCTGTCGTGCCAGCTGCATTAATGAATCGGCCAACGCGCGGGGAGAGGCGGTTTGCGTATT
GGGCGCTCTTCCGCTTCCTCGCTCACTGACTCGCTGCGCTCGGTCGTTCGGCTGCGGCGAGCGGTATCAG
CTCACTCAAAGGCGGTAATACGGTTATCCACAGAATCAGGGGATAACGCAGGAAAGAACATGTGAGCAAA
AGGCCAGCAAAAGGCCAGGAACCGTAAAAAGGCCGCGTTGCTGGCGTTTTTCCATAGGCTCCGCCCCCCT
GACGAGCATCACAAAAATCGACGCTCAAGTCAGAGGTGGCGAAACCCGACAGGACTATAAAGATACCAGG
CGTTTCCCCCTGGAAGCTCCCTCGTGCGCTCTCCTGTTCCGACCCTGCCGCTTACCGGATACCTGTCCGC
CTTTCTCCCTTCGGGAAGCGTGGCGCTTTCTCATAGCTCACGCTGTAGGTATCTCAGTTCGGTGTAGGTC
GTTCGCTCCAAGCTGGGCTGTGTGCACGAACCCCCCGTTCAGCCCGACCGCTGCGCCTTATCCGGTAACT
ATCGTCTTGAGTCCAACCCGGTAAGACACGACTTATCGCCACTGGCAGCAGCCACTGGTAACAGGATTAG
CAGAGCGAGGTATGTAGGCGGTGCTACAGAGTTCTTGAAGTGGTGGCCTAACTACGGCTACACTAGAAGA
ACAGTATTTGGTATCTGCGCTCTGCTGAAGCCAGTTACCTTCGGAAAAAGAGTTGGTAGCTCTTGATCCG
GCAAACAAACCACCGCTGGTAGCGGTGGTTTTTTTGTTTGCAAGCAGCAGATTACGCGCAGAAAAAAAGG
ATCTCAAGAAGATCCTTTGATCTTTTCTACGGGGTCTGACGCTCAGTGGAACGAAAACTCACGTTAAGGG
ATTTTGGTCATGAGATTATCAAAAAGGATCTTCACCTAGATCCTTTTAAATTAAAAATGAAGTTTTAAAT
CAATCTAAAGTATATATGAGTAAACTTGGTCTGACAGTTACCAATGCTTAATCAGTGAGGCACCTATCTC
AGCGATCTGTCTATTTCGTTCATCCATAGTTGCCTGACTC
