>Addgene plasmid #227985 | pRS416-ADH1p-BirA-FRB-NLS-HA3 | depositor partial sequence | sequence record 447375 | insert
ATGTCCAAGGACAACACCGTGCCCCTGAAGCTGATCGCCCTGCTGGCCAACGGCGAGTTCCACTCTGGCG
AGCAGCTGGGAGAGACCCTGGGAATGAGCAGAGCCGCCATCAACAAGCACATCCAGACACTGAGAGACTG
GGGAGTGGACGTGTTCACCGTGCCTGGCAAGGGCTACAGCCTGCCTGAGCCTATCCAGCTGCTGAACGCC
AAGCAGATCCTGGGACAGCTGGATGGCGGAAGCGTGGCCGTGCTGCCTGTGATCGACTCCACCAATCAGT
ACCTGCTGGACAGAATCGGAGAGCTGAAGTCCGGCGACGCCTGCATCGCCGAGTACCAGCAGGCTGGCAG
AGGAGGCAGAGGACGGAAGTGGTTCAGCCCATTCGGAGCCAACCTGTACCTGTCCATGTTCTGGAGACTG
GAGCAGGGACCTGCTGCTGCCATCGGACTGAGTCTGGTGATCGGAATCGTGATGGCCGAGGTGCTGAGAA
AGCTGGGAGCCGACAAGGTGAGAGTGAAGTGGCCTAATGACCTGTACCTCCAGGACCGCAAGCTGGCTGG
CATCCTGGTGGAGCTGACAGGCAAGACAGGCGATGCCGCTCAGATCGTGATCGGAGCCGGAATCAACATG
GCCATGAGAAGAGTGGAGGAGAGCGTGGTGAACCAGGGCTGGATCACCCTGCAGGAGGCTGGCATCAACC
TGGACCGGAACACCCTGGCCGCCATGCTGATCAGAGAGCTGAGAGCCGCTCTGGAGCTGTTCGAGCAGGA
GGGACTGGCTCCTTACCTGAGCAGATGGGAGAAGCTGGACAACTTCATCAACAGACCTGTGAAGCTGATC
ATCGGCGACAAGGAAATCTTCGGCATCTCCAGAGGAATCGACAAGCAGGGAGCTCTGCTGCTGGAGCAGG
ACGGAATCATCAAGCCCTGGATGGGCGGAGAAATCTCCCTGAGAAGCGCAGAGAAGGGTTCTGGTGGTGC
TAGCATCCTCTGGCATGAGATGTGGCATGAAGGCCTGGAAGAGGCATCTCGTTTGTACTTTGGGGAAAGG
AACGTGAAAGGCATGTTTGAGGTGCTGGAGCCCTTGCATGCTATGATGGAACGGGGCCCCCAGACTCTGA
AGGAAACATCCTTTAATCAGGCCTATGGTCGAGATTTAATGGAGGCCCAAGAGTGGTGCAGGAAGTACAT
GAAATCAGGGAATGTCAAGGACCTCCTCCAAGCCTGGGACCTCTATTATCATGTGTTCCGACGAATCTCA
AAGCTCGAGCCACCAAAAAAGAAAAGAAAAGTTTACCCATACGATGTTCCTGACTATGCGGGCTATCCGT
ATGACGTCCCGGACTATGCAGGATCTTATCCATATGACGTTCCAGATTACGCTGCTTGA
